Addgene plasmid #239640: pXYB106
Purpose: Expression vector of Ribozyme split GFPuv with tEvopreq motif
Depositing lab: Xiaohan Yang. Depositing organization: Oak Ridge National Laboratory. Publication: A split ribozyme system for in vivo plant RNA imaging and genetic engineering. Liu Y, Rajput R, Islam MT, Valle ID, Yao T, Agrawal R, Boone BA, Eckert CA, Abraham PE, Chen JG, Tuskan GA, Yang X. Plant Biotechnol J. 2025 May;23(5):1640-1649. doi: 10.1111/pbi.14612. Epub 2025 Feb 7. PubMed 39919021.
Backbone
  Vector backbone: pCAMBIA1305.1
  Vector type: Plant Expression, Synthetic Biology
Growth in bacteria
  Bacterial resistance: Kanamycin, 50 μg/mL
  Growth temperature: 37°C
  Growth strain: DH5alpha
  Copy number: Unknown
Gene/Insert
  Gene/Insert name: GFPuvn_Y72-Ribozyme-2nd_GFPuvc+tEvopreq
Terms and licenses: Academic/Nonprofit Terms; Industry Terms: Not Available to Industry
How to cite: pXYB106 was a gift from Xiaohan Yang (Addgene plasmid # 239640 ; http://n2t.net/addgene:239640 ; RRID:Addgene_239640)
