[The description below was written by a language model from this plasmid's Addgene catalogue record and pLannotate feature annotations shown in this document.]
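Description:
pXYB106 is a plant binary expression vector built on the pCAMBIA1305.1 backbone, intended for Agrobacterium-mediated T-DNA delivery into plant cells. The backbone carries a ColE1/pMB1-type origin with the pBR322 bom region for propagation in E. coli, together with the pVS1 oriV, RepA and StaA functions that allow stable replication in Agrobacterium. Bacterial selection is by kanamycin through the aphA-3 gene located outside the T-DNA borders. Between the nopaline-type left and right border repeats, the feature table shows a plant selection cassette in which an enhanced (duplicated-enhancer) CaMV 35S promoter drives an nptII (NeoR/KanR) coding sequence ending in the CaMV poly(A) signal. It also shows the GUSPlus β-glucuronidase reporter, which contains a catalase intron and a His tag, is driven by a CaMV 35S promoter and ends in the NOS terminator. Remnants of the lacZα/MCS region are also present.

The payload is a further CaMV 35S-driven cassette terminated by the Arabidopsis HSP18.2 terminator. According to the insert name, it encodes an N-terminal portion of GFPuv (apparently split at Y72), a ribozyme, and the C-terminal GFPuv portion followed by a tEvopreq motif. The annotation supports this with a group I catalytic intron between the promoter and terminator. A very short "CopGFP" match upstream is most likely just a fragment of the GFP coding sequence. The tEvopreq element itself was not annotated, so its exact position is not given. tEvopreQ1 is generally used as a structured RNA motif that stabilises RNA ends. The expected logic is that ribozyme self-splicing joins the two GFPuv halves to restore a fluorescent reporter. The construct belongs to a split-ribozyme system for in vivo plant RNA imaging and genetic engineering.
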