Features (pLannotate 1.2.2; 27 found; start..end, strand, type, name):
     20..361     -  promoter       CaMV 35S promoter: strong constitutive promoter from cauliflower mosaic virus
    601..755     -  CDS            lacZα (fragment): LacZα fragment of β-galactosidase; lacZ fragment
    758..778     -  misc_feature   MCS (fragment): pUC18/19 multiple cloning site
   1269..1610    +  promoter       CaMV 35S promoter: strong constitutive promoter from cauliflower mosaic virus
   1897..1920    +  CDS            CopGFP (fragment): green fluorescent protein 2 from Pontellina plumata, also known as ppluGFP2 (Shagin et al., 2004)
   1979..2285    +  ncRNA          Intron gpI: Accession: RF00028 - Group I catalytic intron
   2850..3098    +  terminator     HSP terminator: efficient transcription terminator from the Arabidopsis thaliana heat shock protein 18.2 gene (Nagaya et al., 2010)
   3810..3832    -  protein_bind   lac operator (fragment): The lac repressor binds to the lac operator to inhibit transcription in E. coli. This inhibition can be relieved by adding lactose or isopropyl-β-D-thiogalactopyranoside (IPTG). lac repressor encoded by lacI
   3836..3866    -  promoter       lac promoter: promoter for the E. coli lac operon
   3881..3902    -  protein_bind   CAP binding site: CAP binding activates transcription in the presence of cAMP. E. coli catabolite activator protein
   3915..4003    -  CDS            lacI (fragment): lac repressor; lacI; The lac repressor binds to the lac operator to inhibit transcription in E. coli. This inhibition can be relieved by adding lactose or isopropyl-β-D-thiogalactopyranoside (IPTG).
   4093..4769    +  promoter       CaMV 35S promoter (enhanced): cauliflower mosaic virus 35S promoter with a duplicated enhancer region
   4842..5634    +  CDS            NeoR/KanR (fragment): aminoglycoside phosphotransferase from Tn5; aph(3')-II (or nptII); confers resistance to neomycin, kanamycin, and G418 (Geneticin®)
   5674..5848    +  polyA_signal   CaMV poly(A) signal: cauliflower mosaic virus polyadenylation signal
   5926..5950    -  misc_feature   LB T-DNA repeat: left border repeat from nopaline C58 T-DNA
   6375..7169    +  CDS            KanR: aminoglycoside phosphotransferase; aphA-3; confers resistance to kanamycin
   7256..7844    +  rep_origin     ori: high-copy-number ColE1/pMB1/pBR322/pUC origin of replication
   8030..8170    -  misc_feature   bom: basis of mobility region from pBR322
   8272..8311    -  CDS            rop (fragment): Rop protein, which maintains plasmids at low copy number; rop
   8514..8708    -  rep_origin     pVS1 oriV: origin of replication for the Pseudomonas plasmid pVS1 (Heeb et al., 2000)
   8774..9847    -  CDS            pVS1 RepA: replication protein from the Pseudomonas plasmid pVS1 (Heeb et al., 2000)
  10276..10905   -  CDS            pVS1 StaA: stability protein from the Pseudomonas plasmid pVS1 (Heeb et al., 2000)
  11465..11866   -  CDS            Y4CG_SINFN (fragment): Protein inferred from homology: Swiss-Prot protein existence level 3. From Sinorhizobium fredii (strain NBRC 101917 / NGR234).
  12206..12230   -  misc_feature   RB T-DNA repeat: right border repeat from nopaline C58 T-DNA
  12252..12504   -  terminator     NOS terminator: nopaline synthase terminator and poly(A) signal
  12536..12553   -  CDS            7xHis (fragment): 6xHis affinity tag
  12560..14582   -  CDS            GUSPlus™: β-glucuronidase codon-optimized Staphylococcus gusA gene with a catalase intron to ensure expression in plants but not bacteria
>Addgene plasmid #239640 | pXYB106 | addgene full sequence | sequence record 477069 | Addgene NGS Result
GTCAAGAGTCCCCCGTGTTCTCTCCAAATGAAATGAACTTCCTTATATAGAGGAAGGGTCTTGCGAAGGA
TAGTGGGATTGTGCGTCATCCCTTACGTCAGTGGAGATATCACATCAATCCACTTGCTTTGAAGACGTGG
TTGGAACGTCTTCTTTTTCCACGATGCTCCTCGTGGGTGGGGGTCCATCTTTGGGACCACTGTCGGCAGA
GGCATCTTCAACGATGGCCTTTCCTTTATCGCAATGATGGCATTTGTAGGAGCCACCTTCCTTTTCCACT
ATCTTCACAATAAAGTGACAGATAGCTGGGCAATGGAATCCGAGGAGGTTTCCGGATATTACCCTTTGTT
GAAAAGTCTCAATTGCCCTTTGGTCTTCTGAGACTGTATCTTTGATATTTTTGGAGTAGACAAGTGTGTC
GTGCTCCACCATGTTGACGAAGATTTTCTTCTTGTCATTGAGTCGTAAGAGACTCTGTATGAACTGTTCG
CCAGTCTTTACGGCGAGTTCTGTTAGGTCCTCTATTTGAATCTTTGACTCCATGAAGCTAAACTGAAGGC
GGGAAACGACAATCTGATCCAAGCTCAAGCTGCTCTAGCATTCGCCATTCAGGCTGCGCAACTGTTGGGA
AGGGCGATCGGTGCGGGCCTCTTCGCTATTACGCCAGCTGGCGAAAGGGGGATGTGCTGCAAGGCGATTA
AGTTGGGTAACGCCAGGGTTTTCCCAGTCACGACGTTGTAAAACGACGGCCAGTGCCAAGCTTGCATGCC
TGCAGGTCCCCAGATTAGCCTTTTCAATTTCAGAAAGAATGCTAACCCACAGATGGTTAGAGAGGCTTAC
GCAGCAGGTCTCATCAAGACGATCTACCCGAGCAATAATCTCCAGGAAATCAAATACCTTCCCAAGAAGG
TTAAAGATGCAGTCAAAAGATTCAGGACTAACTGCATCAAGAACACAGAGAAAGATATATTTCTCAAGAT
CAGAAGTACTATTCCAGTATGGACGATTCAAGGCTTGCTTCACAAACCAAGGCAAGTAATAGAGATTGGA
GTCTCTAAAAAGGTAGTTCCCACTGAATCAAAGGCCATGGAGTCAAAGATTCAAATAGAGGACCTAACAG
AACTCGCCGTAAAGACTGGCGAACAGTTCATACAGAGTCTCTTACGACTCAATGACAAGAAGAAAATCTT
CGTCAACATGGTGGAGCACGACACACTTGTCTACTCCAAAAATATCAAAGATACAGTCTCAGAAGACCAA
AGGGCAATTGAGACTTTTCAACAAAGGGTAATATCCGGAAACCTCCTCGGATTCCATTGCCCAGCTATCT
GTCACTTTATTGTGAAGATAGTGGAAAAGGAAGGTGGCTCCTACAAATGCCATCATTGCGATAAAGGAAA
GGCCATCGTTGAAGATGCCTCTGCCGACAGTGGTCCCAAAGATGGACCCCCACCCACGAGGAGCATCGTG
GAAAAAGAAGACGTTCCAACCACGTCTTCAAAGCAAGTGGATTGATGTGATATCTCCACTGACGTAAGGG
ATGACGCACAATCCCACTATCCTTCGCAAGACCCTTCCTCTATATAAGGAAGTTCATTTCATTTGGAGAG
AACACGGGGGACTCAAACATTACTCATTCACAAAACCATCTTAAAGCAACTACACAAGTCTTGAAATTTT
CTCATATTTTCTATTTACTATATAAACTTTTAATCAAATCAAGATTAAAGTTAATTAAATGACAACCTTC
AAAATCGAGTCCCGGATCCACGGCAACCTCAACGGGGAGAAGTTCGAGTTGGTTGGAGGTGGAGTAGGTG
AGGAGGGTCGCCTCGAGATTGAGATGAAGACTAAAGATAAACCACTGGCATTCTCTCCCTTCCTGCTGAC
CACTTGCATGGGTTACGGGTTCTACCACTTCGCCAGCTTCCCAAAGGGGATTAAGAACATCTATAAATAG
CAATATTTACCTTTGGGTCAAAAAGTTATCAGGCATGCACCTGGTAGCTAGTCTTTAAACCAATAGATTG
CATCGGTTTAAAAGGCAAGACCGTCAAATTGCGGGAAAGGGGTCAACAGCCGTTCAGTACCAAGTCTCAG
GGGAAACTTTGAGATGGCCTTGCAAAGGGTATGGTAATAAGCTGACGGACATGGTCCTAACCACGCAGCC
AAGTCCTAAGTCAACAGATCTTCTGTTGATATGGATGCAGTTCACAGACTAAATGTCGGTCGGGGAAGAT
GTATTCTTCTCATAAGATATAGTCGGACCTCTCCTTAATGGGAGCTAGCGGATGAAGTGATGCAACACTG
GAGCCGCTGGGAACTAATTTGTATGCGAAAGTATATTGATTAGTTTTGGAGTACTCGCTTCATGCTGCAA
CGAACGGAGGTTACACCAACACCAGGAAGGAGATCTATGAAGACGGCGGCATCTTGGAGGTCAACTTCCG
TTACACTTACGAGTTCAACAAGATCATCGGTGACGTCGAGTGCATTGGACATGGATTCCCAAGTCAGAGT
CCGATCTTCAAGGACACGATCGTGAAGAGTTGTCCCACGGTGGACCTGATGTTGCCAATGTCCGGGAACA
TCATCGCCAGCTCCTACGCTTACGCCTTCCAACTGAAGGACGGCTCTTTCTACACGGCAGAAGTCAAGAA
CAACATAGACTTCAAGAATCCAATCCACGAGTCCTTCTCGAAGTCAGGGCCCATGTTCACCCACAGACGT
GTCGAGGAGACTCTCACCAAGGAGAACCTTGCCATAGTGGAGTACCAGCAGGTTTTCAACAGCGCCCCAA
GAGACATGTAGCGCGGTTCTATCTAGTTACGCGTTAAACCAACTAGAAATATGAAGATGAAGATGAAATA
TTTGGTGTGTCAAATAAAAAGCTTGTGTGCTTAAGTTTGTGTTTTTTTCTTGGCTTGTTGTGTTATGAAT
TTGTGGCTTTTTCTAATATTAAATGAATGTAAGATCTCATTATAATGAATAAACAAATGTTTCTATAATC
CATTGTGAATGTTTTGTTGGATCTCTTCTGCAGCATATAACTACTGTATGTGCTATGGTATGGACTATGG
AATATGATTAAAGATAAGATGGGCTCATAGAGTAAAACGAGGCGAGGGACCTATAAACCTCCCTTCATCA
TGCTATTTCATGATCTATTTTATAAAATAAAGATGTAGAAAAAAGTAAGCGTAATAACCGCAAAACAAAT
GATTTAAAACATGGCACATAATGAGGAGATTAAGTTCGGTTTACGTTTATTTTAGTACTAATTGTAACGT
GAGACTACGTATCGGGAATCGCCTAATTAAAGCATTAATGCGAACCTGATTAGATTCACCGACCCTCCTA
TCGTGTCGACCTTTCTGTTTCTTAGAATTTTTTGGTAGTCTATGTACTAATAATGTCAGCTTCGTATTTA
TTTCATAAGCAATTTGCATTTGCAATTTGTTTTTTACTTTTATTTTTATTGTATTGTGGAATGTGGACTC
GTACCAACATGAAGTTATATACCACCAAAAAAATTACAGTTAGTCAAAAGATTCACGAGTGAGAGCTACT
TATGATTGTCTTTTACGTATATGTCTAATTGTCTATTTGCTCAATAATCTTTGTACTTTCTTTTGTCGTT
GATAAAATCACAAAGTTCCAAAAGTAATCGAATGATTTGCTTTTAAGAAAAGAAGAGCTCAATAATTCAA
CATATATCTGTACACAATTACCGCCTTTGAGTGAGCTCTAGATGCCACCTGACGTCTAAGAAGAATTCGT
AATCATGGTCATAGCTGTTTCCTGTGTGAAATTGTTATCCGCTCACAATTCCACACAACATACGAGCCGG
AAGCATAAAGTGTAAAGCCTGGGGTGCCTAATGAGTGAGCTAACTCACATTAATTGCGTTGCGCTCACTG
CCCGCTTTCCAGTCGGGAAACCTGTCGTGCCAGCTGCATTAATGAATCGGCCAACGCGCGGGGAGAGGCG
GTTTGCGTATTGGCTAGAGCAGCTTGCCAACATGGTGGAGCACGACACTCTCGTCTACTCCAAGAATATC
AAAGATACAGTCTCAGAAGACCAAAGGGCTATTGAGACTTTTCAACAAAGGGTAATATCGGGAAACCTCC
TCGGATTCCATTGCCCAGCTATCTGTCACTTCATCAAAAGGACAGTAGAAAAGGAAGGTGGCACCTACAA
ATGCCATCATTGCGATAAAGGAAAGGCTATCGTTCAAGATGCCTCTGCCGACAGTGGTCCCAAAGATGGA
CCCCCACCCACGAGGAGCATCGTGGAAAAAGAAGACGTTCCAACCACGTCTTCAAAGCAAGTGGATTGAT
GTGAACATGGTGGAGCACGACACTCTCGTCTACTCCAAGAATATCAAAGATACAGTCTCAGAAGACCAAA
GGGCTATTGAGACTTTTCAACAAAGGGTAATATCGGGAAACCTCCTCGGATTCCATTGCCCAGCTATCTG
TCACTTCATCAAAAGGACAGTAGAAAAGGAAGGTGGCACCTACAAATGCCATCATTGCGATAAAGGAAAG
GCTATCGTTCAAGATGCCTCTGCCGACAGTGGTCCCAAAGATGGACCCCCACCCACGAGGAGCATCGTGG
AAAAAGAAGACGTTCCAACCACGTCTTCAAAGCAAGTGGATTGATGTGATATCTCCACTGACGTAAGGGA
TGACGCACAATCCCACTATCCTTCGCAAGACCCTTCCTCTATATAAGGAAGTTCATTTCATTTGGAGAGG
ACACGCTGAAATCACCAGTCTCTCTCTACAAATCTATCTCTCTCGAGCTTTCGCAGATCCCGGGGGGCAA
TGAGATATGGGGATTGAACAAGATGGATTGCACGCAGGTTCTCCGGCCGCTTGGGTGGAGAGGCTATTCG
GCTATGACTGGGCACAACAGACAATCGGCTGCTCTGATGCCGCCGTGTTCCGGCTGTCAGCGCAGGGGCG
CCCGGTTCTTTTTGTCAAGACCGACCTGTCCGGTGCCCTGAATGAACTCCAGGACGAGGCAGCGCGGCTA
TCGTGGCTGGCCACGACGGGCGTTCCTTGCGCAGCTGTGCTCGACGTTGTCACTGAAGCGGGAAGGGACT
GGCTGCTATTGGGCGAAGTGCCGGGGCAGGATCTCCTGTCATCTCACCTTGCTCCTGCCGAGAAAGTATC
CATCATGGCTGATGCAATGCGGCGGCTGCATACGCTTGATCCGGCTACCTGCCCATTCGACCACCAAGCG
AAACATCGCATCGAGCGAGCACGTACTCGGATGGAAGCCGGTCTTGTCGATCAGGATGATCTGGACGAAG
AGCATCAGGGGCTCGCGCCAGCCGAACTGTTCGCCAGGCTCAAGGCGCGCATGCCCGACGGCGAGGATCT
CGTCGTGACACATGGCGATGCCTGCTTGCCGAATATCATGGTGGAAAATGGCCGCTTTTCTGGATTCATC
GACTGTGGCCGGCTGGGTGTGGCGGACCGCTATCAGGACATAGCGTTGGCTACCCGTGATATTGCTGAAG
AGCTTGGCGGCGAATGGGCTGACCGCTTCCTCGTGCTTTACGGTATCGCCGCTCCCGATTCGCAGCGCAT
CGCCTTCTATCGCCTTCTTGACGAGTTCTTCTGAAGTAGATGCCGACCGGATCTGTCGATCGACAAGCTC
GAGTTTCTCCATAATAATGTGTGAGTAGTTCCCAGATAAGGGAATTAGGGTTCCTATAGGGTTTCGCTCA
TGTGTTGAGCATATAAGAAACCCTTAGTATGTATTTGTATTTGTAAAATACTTCTATCAATAAAATTTCT
AATTCCTAAAACCAAAATCCAGTACTAAAATCCAGATCCCCCGAATTAATTCGGCGTTAATTCAGTACAT
TAAAAACGTCCGCAATGTGTTATTAAGTTGTCTAAGCGTCAATTTGTTTACACCACAATATATCCTGCCA
CCAGCCAGCCAACAGCTCCCCGACCGGCAGCTCGGCACAAAATCACCACTCGATACAGGCAGCCCATCAG
TCCGGGACGGCGTCAGCGGGAGAGCCGTTGTAAGGCGGCAGACTTTGCTCATGTTACCGATGCTATTCGG
AAGAACGGCAACTAAGCTGCCGGGTTTGAAACACGGATGATCTCGCGGAGGGTAGCATGTTGATTGTAAC
GATGACAGAGCGTTGCTGCCTGTGATCACCGCGGTTTCAAAATCGGCTCCGTCGATACTATGTTATACGC
CAACTTTGAAAACAACTTTGAAAAAGCTGTTTTCTGGTATTTAAGGTTTTAGAATGCAAGGAACAGTGAA
TTGGAGTTCGTCTTGTTATAATTAGCTTCTTGGGGTATCTTTAAATACTGTAGAAAAGAGGAAGGAAATA
ATAAATGGCTAAAATGAGAATATCACCGGAATTGAAAAAACTGATCGAAAAATACCGCTGCGTAAAAGAT
ACGGAAGGAATGTCTCCTGCTAAGGTATATAAGCTGGTGGGAGAAAATGAAAACCTATATTTAAAAATGA
CGGACAGCCGGTATAAAGGGACCACCTATGATGTGGAACGGGAAAAGGACATGATGCTATGGCTGGAAGG
AAAGCTGCCTGTTCCAAAGGTCCTGCACTTTGAACGGCATGATGGCTGGAGCAATCTGCTCATGAGTGAG
GCCGATGGCGTCCTTTGCTCGGAAGAGTATGAAGATGAACAAAGCCCTGAAAAGATTATCGAGCTGTATG
CGGAGTGCATCAGGCTCTTTCACTCCATCGACATATCGGATTGTCCCTATACGAATAGCTTAGACAGCCG
CTTAGCCGAATTGGATTACTTACTGAATAACGATCTGGCCGATGTGGATTGCGAAAACTGGGAAGAAGAC
ACTCCATTTAAAGATCCGCGCGAGCTGTATGATTTTTTAAAGACGGAAAAGCCCGAAGAGGAACTTGTCT
TTTCCCACGGCGACCTGGGAGACAGCAACATCTTTGTGAAAGATGGCAAAGTAAGTGGCTTTATTGATCT
TGGGAGAAGCGGCAGGGCGGACAAGTGGTATGACATTGCCTTCTGCGTCCGGTCGATCAGGGAGGATATC
GGGGAAGAACAGTATGTCGAGCTATTTTTTGACTTACTGGGGATCAAGCCTGATTGGGAGAAAATAAAAT
ATTATATTTTACTGGATGAATTGTTTTAGTACCTAGAATGCATGACCAAAATCCCTTAACGTGAGTTTTC
GTTCCACTGAGCGTCAGACCCCGTAGAAAAGATCAAAGGATCTTCTTGAGATCCTTTTTTTCTGCGCGTA
ATCTGCTGCTTGCAAACAAAAAAACCACCGCTACCAGCGGTGGTTTGTTTGCCGGATCAAGAGCTACCAA
CTCTTTTTCCGAAGGTAACTGGCTTCAGCAGAGCGCAGATACCAAATACTGTCCTTCTAGTGTAGCCGTA
GTTAGGCCACCACTTCAAGAACTCTGTAGCACCGCCTACATACCTCGCTCTGCTAATCCTGTTACCAGTG
GCTGCTGCCAGTGGCGATAAGTCGTGTCTTACCGGGTTGGACTCAAGACGATAGTTACCGGATAAGGCGC
AGCGGTCGGGCTGAACGGGGGGTTCGTGCACACAGCCCAGCTTGGAGCGAACGACCTACACCGAACTGAG
ATACCTACAGCGTGAGCTATGAGAAAGCGCCACGCTTCCCGAAGGGAGAAAGGCGGACAGGTATCCGGTA
AGCGGCAGGGTCGGAACAGGAGAGCGCACGAGGGAGCTTCCAGGGGGAAACGCCTGGTATCTTTATAGTC
CTGTCGGGTTTCGCCACCTCTGACTTGAGCGTCGATTTTTGTGATGCTCGTCAGGGGGGCGGAGCCTATG
GAAAAACGCCAGCAACGCGGCCTTTTTACGGTTCCTGGCCTTTTGCTGGCCTTTTGCTCACATGTTCTTT
CCTGCGTTATCCCCTGATTCTGTGGATAACCGTATTACCGCCTTTGAGTGAGCTGATACCGCTCGCCGCA
GCCGAACGACCGAGCGCAGCGAGTCAGTGAGCGAGGAAGCGGAAGAGCGCCTGATGCGGTATTTTCTCCT
TACGCATCTGTGCGGTATTTCACACCGCATATGGTGCACTCTCAGTACAATCTGCTCTGATGCCGCATAG
TTAAGCCAGTATACACTCCGCTATCGCTACGTGACTGGGTCATGGCTGCGCCCCGACACCCGCCAACACC
CGCTGACGCGCCCTGACGGGCTTGTCTGCTCCCGGCATCCGCTTACAGACAAGCTGTGACCGTCTCCGGG
AGCTGCATGTGTCAGAGGTTTTCACCGTCATCACCGAAACGCGCGAGGCAGGGTGCCTTGATGTGGGCGC
CGGCGGTCGAGTGGCGACGGCGCGGCTTGTCCGCGCCCTGGTAGATTGCCTGGCCGTAGGCCAGCCATTT
TTGAGCGGCCAGCGGCCGCGATAGGCCGACGCGAAGCGGCGGGGCGTAGGGAGCGCAGCGACCGAAGGGT
AGGCGCTTTTTGCAGCTCTTCGGCTGTGCGCTGGCCAGACAGTTATGCACAGGCCAGGCGGGTTTTAAGA
GTTTTAATAAGTTTTAAAGAGTTTTAGGCGGAAAAATCGCCTTTTTTCTCTTTTATATCAGTCACTTACA
TGTGTGACCGGTTCCCAATGTACGGCTTTGGGTTCCCAATGTACGGGTTCCGGTTCCCAATGTACGGCTT
TGGGTTCCCAATGTACGTGCTATCCACAGGAAAGAGACCTTTTCGACCTTTTTCCCCTGCTAGGGCAATT
TGCCCTAGCATCTGCTCCGTACATTAGGAACCGGCGGATGCTTCGCCCTCGATCAGGTTGCGGTAGCGCA
TGACTAGGATCGGGCCAGCCTGCCCCGCCTCCTCCTTCAAATCGTACTCCGGCAGGTCATTTGACCCGAT
CAGCTTGCGCACGGTGAAACAGAACTTCTTGAACTCTCCGGCGCTGCCACTGCGTTCGTAGATCGTCTTG
AACAACCATCTGGCTTCTGCCTTGCCTGCGGCGCGGCGTGCCAGGCGGTAGAGAAAACGGCCGATGCCGG
GATCGATCAAAAAGTAATCGGGGTGAACCGTCAGCACGTCCGGGTTCTTGCCTTCTGTGATCTCGCGGTA
CATCCAATCAGCTAGCTCGATCTCGATGTACTCCGGCCGCCCGGTTTCGCTCTTTACGATCTTGTAGCGG
CTAATCAAGGCTTCACCCTCGGATACCGTCACCAGGCGGCCGTTCTTGGCCTTCTTCGTACGCTGCATGG
CAACGTGCGTGGTGTTTAACCGAATGCAGGTTTCTACCAGGTCGTCTTTCTGCTTTCCGCCATCGGCTCG
CCGGCAGAACTTGAGTACGTCCGCAACGTGTGGACGGAACACGCGGCCGGGCTTGTCTCCCTTCCCTTCC
CGGTATCGGTTCATGGATTCGGTTAGATGGGAAACCGCCATCAGTACCAGGTCGTAATCCCACACACTGG
CCATGCCGGCCGGCCCTGCGGAAACCTCTACGTGCCCGTCTGGAAGCTCGTAGCGGATCACCTCGCCAGC
TCGTCGGTCACGCTTCGACAGACGGAAAACGGCCACGTCCATGATGCTGCGACTATCGCGGGTGCCCACG
TCATAGAGCATCGGAACGAAAAAATCTGGTTGCTCGTCGCCCTTGGGCGGCTTCCTAATCGACGGCGCAC
CGGCTGCCGGCGGTTGCCGGGATTCTTTGCGGATTCGATCAGCGGCCGCTTGCCACGATTCACCGGGGCG
TGCTTCTGCCTCGATGCGTTGCCGCTGGGCGGCCTGCGCGGCCTTCAACTTCTCCACCAGGTCATCACCC
AGCGCCGCGCCGATTTGTACCGGGCCGGATGGTTTGCGACCGCTCACGCCGATTCCTCGGGCTTGGGGGT
TCCAGTGCCATTGCAGGGCCGGCAGGCAACCCAGCCGCTTACGCCTGGCCAACCGCCCGTTCCTCCACAC
ATGGGGCATTCCACGGCGTCGGTGCCTGGTTGTTCTTGATTTTCCATGCCGCCTCCTTTAGCCGCTAAAA
TTCATCTACTCATTTATTCATTTGCTCATTTACTCTGGTAGCTGCGCGATGTATTCAGATAGCAGCTCGG
TAATGGTCTTGCCTTGGCGTACCGCGTACATCTTCAGCTTGGTGTGATCCTCCGCCGGCAACTGAAAGTT
GACCCGCTTCATGGCTGGCGTGTCTGCCAGGCTGGCCAACGTTGCAGCCTTGCTGCTGCGTGCGCTCGGA
CGGCCGGCACTTAGCGTGTTTGTGCTTTTGCTCATTTTCTCTTTACCTCATTAACTCAAATGAGTTTTGA
TTTAATTTCAGCGGCCAGCGCCTGGACCTCGCGGGCAGCGTCGCCCTCGGGTTCTGATTCAAGAACGGTT
GTGCCGGCGGCGGCAGTGCCTGGGTAGCTCACGCGCTGCGTGATACGGGACTCAAGAATGGGCAGCTCGT
ACCCGGCCAGCGCCTCGGCAACCTCACCGCCGATGCGCGTGCCTTTGATCGCCCGCGACACGACAAAGGC
CGCTTGTAGCCTTCCATCCGTGACCTCAATGCGCTGCTTAACCAGCTCCACCAGGTCGGCGGTGGCCCAT
ATGTCGTAAGGGCTTGGCTGCACCGGAATCAGCACGAAGTCGGCTGCCTTGATCGCGGACACAGCCAAGT
CCGCCGCCTGGGGCGCTCCGTCGATCACTACGAAGTCGCGCCGGCCGATGGCCTTCACGTCGCGGTCAAT
CGTCGGGCGGTCGATGCCGACAACGGTTAGCGGTTGATCTTCCCGCACGGCCGCCCAATCGCGGGCACTG
CCCTGGGGATCGGAATCGACTAACAGAACATCGGCCCCGGCGAGTTGCAGGGCGCGGGCTAGATGGGTTG
CGATGGTCGTCTTGCCTGACCCGCCTTTCTGGTTAAGTACAGCGATAACCTTCATGCGTTCCCCTTGCGT
ATTTGTTTATTTACTCATCGCATCATATACGCAGCGACCGCATGACGCAAGCTGTTTTACTCAAATACAC
ATCACCTTTTTAGACGGCGGCGCTCGGTTTCTTCAGCGGCCAAGCTGGCCGGCCAGGCCGCCAGCTTGGC
ATCAGACAAACCGGCCAGGATTTCATGCAGCCGCACGGTTGAGACGTGCGCGGGCGGCTCGAACACGTAC
CCGGCCGCGATCATCTCCGCCTCGATCTCTTCGGTAATGAAAAACGGTTCGTCCTGGCCGTCCTGGTGCG
GTTTCATGCTTGTTCCTCTTGGCGTTCATTCTCGGCGGCCGCCAGGGCGTCGGCCTCGGTCAATGCGTCC
TCACGGAAGGCACCGCGCCGCCTGGCCTCGGTGGGCGTCACTTCCTCGCTGCGCTCAAGTGCGCGGTACA
GGGTCGAGCGATGCACGCCAAGCAGTGCAGCCGCCTCTTTCACGGTGCGGCCTTCCTGGTCGATCAGCTC
GCGGGCGTGCGCGATCTGTGCCGGGGTGAGGGTAGGGCGGGGGCCAAACTTCACGCCTCGGGCCTTGGCG
GCCTCGCGCCCGCTCCGGGTGCGGTCGATGATTAGGGAACGCTCGAACTCGGCAATGCCGGCGAACACGG
TCAACACCATGCGGCCGGCCGGCGTGGTGGTGTCGGCCCACGGCTCTGCCAGGCTACGCAGGCCCGCGCC
GGCCTCCTGGATGCGCTCGGCAATGTCCAGTAGGTCGCGGGTGCTGCGGGCCAGGCGGTCTAGCCTGGTC
ACTGTCACAACGTCGCCAGGGCGTAGGTGGTCAAGCATCCTGGCCAGCTCCGGGCGGTCGCGCCTGGTGC
CGGTGATCTTCTCGGAAAACAGCTTGGTGCAGCCGGCCGCGTGCAGTTCGGCCCGTTGGTTGGTCAAGTC
CTGGTCGTCGGTGCTGACGCGGGCATAGCCCAGCAGGCCAGCGGCGGCGCTCTTGTTCATGGCGTAATGT
CTCCGGTTCTAGTCGCAAGTATTCTACTTTATGCGACTAAAACACGCGACAAGAAAACGCCAGGAAAAGG
GCAGGGCGGCAGCCTGTCGCGTAACTTAGGACTTGTGCGACATGTCGTTTTCAGAAGACGGCTGCACTGA
ACGTCAGAAGCCGACTGCACTATAGCAGCGGAGGGGTTGGATCAAAGTACTTTGATCCCGAGGGGAACCC
TGTGGTTGGCATGCACATACAAATGGACGAACGGATAAACCTTTTCACGCCCTTTTAAATATCCGATTAT
TCTAATAAACGCTCTTTTCTCTTAGGTTTACCCGCCAATATATCCTGTCAAACACTGATAGTTTAATTCC
CGATCTAGTAACATAGATGACACCGCGCGCGATAATTTATCCTAGTTTGCGCGCTATATTTTGTTTTCTA
TCGCGTATTAAATGTATAATTGCGGGACTCTAATCATAAAAACCCATCTCATAAATAACGTCATGCATTA
CATGTTAATTATTACATGCTTAACGTAATTCAACAGAAATTATATGATAATCATCGCAAGACCGGCAACA
GGATTCAATCTTAAGAAACTTTATTGCCAAATGTTTGAACGATCGGGGAAATTCGAGCTGGTCACCAATT
CACACGTGATGGTGATGGTGATGGCTAGCGTTCTTGTAGCCGAAATCTGGAATGTTGGTCCAGCGCTCGC
GAAAGACGTGCGCGGCGAGCTTCGGCTTGCGGTCACGAGTGAACACGCCCTTCTTGTTTCCTTGGACGCG
CATCACGCCCTGAGAGGTCGCGAAGTCCGCGAAGTTCCACGCTTGCTCACCCACGAAGTTCTCAAACTCA
TCGAACACGACGTGGTTCGCCTGGTAGTACTCGACTTGATATTCCTCGGTGAACATCACTGGATCAATGT
CGTGAAAGCCCGCAACGGTGTCTGCGCCGTACTCAGTGATCATGATCGGCTTTCCTGGGCAACGCTTGTT
CCACGCGTGAAATTCCTGGCGGAGATGGACTTTGGCCGCTTCGAGATCACCGCCATCGAAGTACCATCCG
TTATAGCGATTGAGCGCGATGACGTCAATCAGTTCGGCGACTTTGTCCGTCTCCGGGGTAGCCATCACAA
ACAGCACGATCGTGACCGGACGCTTCTGTGGGTCGAGTTCCTTGGTCAGCTCCACCAACGGCTTGAAGTA
CTCGTACGCGCCCTCTTCCTCAGTCGCCGCCTCGTTGGCGATGCTCCACATCACGACGCTTGGATGGTTC
TTGTCACGAGACACCAGTTCACGGAGAACGTCTTGATGGTGCTCAAACGTCCGAATCTTCTCCCAGGTAC
TGACGCGCTCGCTGCCTTCGCCGAGTCCCGTGGTGGCCATGAAGTTGAGGTGCACGCCAACTGCCGGAGT
CTCGTCGATCACGACCAGACCCTCGCGATCCGCAAGACGCATCAACTCTTCAGAGTACGGATAGTGTGCG
GTCCGGAAGCTGTTGGCGCCGATCCATTTGAGGATATTGAAATCCATCACATTGCTCGCTTCGTTAAAGC
CACGGCCGTTGATAGGAGTGTCCTCATGTTTGCCAAAGCCCTTGAAGTAGAACGGTTTGTTGTTGATGAG
GAACTTGCCGTCGTTGACTTCCACGGTCCGCACGCCGAACGGCTCTTCATAGACATCGATGGTCAGTCCG
TCGTTCACCAGTTCCACTTTGATCTGGTAGAGATACGTGTTCAGTGGTTCCCAGAGGATGACATTCGGAA
TCTCCACGTTACCGCTCAGGCCCTCGGTGCTTGCGACCACTTTGCCTTCCTCATCCACGACCGACACTTT
CACGGTCTCGGCTTTGCCTTGAAAGTCCACCGTATAGGTCACAGTCCCGGTTGGGCCATTGAAGTCGGTC
ACAACCGAGATGTCCTCGACGTACGTAAACGGGGTCGTGTAGATTTTCACCGGACGGTGCAGGCCTGCAT
AGTTGAAGAAGTCGAAGTTCGGCTTGTTACGAATGACTTTTCCGAGGCCCTCTTCGTGGCGCTCGCTGTA
CAGCCCCACCGGGAGGGTGCTATCGTCGAGGATGTTGTCCACGGCGACGGTGACGCGATTCATGCCATCA
CGCAGCGAGTTGTTGATTTCCGCTTCGAATGGCAGGAATCCGCCCTTGTGCTCCACGACCAGCTCACCAT
TGACATAGACAATTGCTTTGTGAGTTGCAGAGCCGAAGCGGAGCACGATACGCTGATCCTTCAGATAGGC
CGGCACCGTGAACTCACGTTCGTACCAGACATATCCGATATGGTTGCGGATTTCCTTGGTCACGCCAATG
TCATTGTAACTGCTTGGGACGGCCATACTAATAGTGTCGGTCAGCTTGCTTTCGTACCACTTCTCTTCCA
GTCCTTTCCCGTAGTCCAGCTTGAAGTTCCAGACGCCATTGAGGTCGAAGACGCCACGGGTCTCGGTGTT
GATCGGGTACAGACTAGTTCGTCGGTTCTGTAACTATCATCATCATCATAGACACACGAAATAAAGTAAT
CAGATTATCAGTTAAAGCTATGTAATATTTACACCATAACCAATCAATTAAAAAATAGATCAGTTTAAAG
AAAGATCAAAGCTCAAAAAAATAAAAAGAGAAAAGGGTCCTAACCAAGAAAATGAAGGAGAAAAACTAGA
AATTTACCCTCAGATCTACCATG
